Addgene plasmid #170016: pKB226
Purpose: Encodes LacI-controlled expression of surface-displayed defensin HNP-1 and PvirK-mNeonGreen reporter
Depositing lab: Jeffrey Tabor. Depositing organization: Rice University. Publication: High-throughput discovery of peptide activators of a bacterial sensor kinase. Brink KR, Mu AM, Hoang KV, Groszman K, Gunn JS, Tabor JJ. bioRxiv 10.1101/2021.06.01.446581.
Backbone
  Vector backbone: pSC101*
  Vector type: Bacterial Expression, Synthetic Biology
Growth in bacteria
  Bacterial resistance: Ampicillin, 100 μg/mL
  Growth temperature: 37°C
  Growth strain: DH5alpha
  Copy number: Low Copy
Gene/Insert 1
  Gene/Insert name: mNeonGreen
  Species: Branchiostoma lanceolatum
  Promoter: PvirK
  Cloning method: Unknown
  Sequencing primers: 5′ CGTCTAAGAAACCATTATTATCATGACATTAAC
Gene/Insert 2
  Gene/Insert name: Defensin HNP-1
  Species: H. sapiens (human), Synthetic; Escherichia coli
  Promoter: Ptac
  Tag / fusion protein: Lpp (N terminal on insert); OmpA (N terminal on insert); Tether (N terminal on insert)
  Cloning method: Unknown
  Sequencing primers: 5′ CGGTATCAGCTCACTCAAAGG
Resource information
  A portion of this plasmid was derived from a plasmid made by: Peptide display fusion protein sequence was obtained from Bryan Davies and was originally published in Tucker et al. 2018 (DOI:10.1016/j.cell.2017.12.009).
Terms and licenses: Academic/Nonprofit Terms; Industry Terms: Not Available to Industry
Depositor comments: Peptide display fusion protein sequence was obtained from Bryan Davies and was originally published in Tucker et al. 2018 (DOI:10.1016/j.cell.2017.12.009). Tucker AT, Leonard SP, DuBois CD, Knauf GA, Cunningham AL, Wilke CO, Trent MS, Davies BW. Discovery of Next-Generation Antimicrobials through Bacterial Self-Screening of Surface-Displayed Peptide Libraries. Cell. 2018 Jan 25;172(3):618-628.e13. doi: 10.1016/j.cell.2017.12.009. Epub 2018 Jan 4. PMID: 29307492; PMCID: PMC5786472. Please visit https://www.biorxiv.org/content/10.1101/2021.06.01.446581v1 for bioRxiv preprint.
How to cite: pKB226 was a gift from Jeffrey Tabor (Addgene plasmid # 170016 ; http://n2t.net/addgene:170016 ; RRID:Addgene_170016)
