[The description below was written by a language model from this plasmid's Addgene catalogue record and pLannotate feature annotations shown in this document.]
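Description:
pKB226 is a low-copy bacterial expression and synthetic-biology plasmid of about 7 kb built on a pSC101* backbone. It replicates in E. coli from the pSC101 origin together with the plasmid-encoded Rep101 (RepA) initiator protein, and it is selected with ampicillin through a β-lactamase cassette driven by its own promoter and followed by a lambda t0 terminator.

The plasmid combines two functional modules. The first is an inducible peptide-display cassette. A tac promoter with a lac operator drives a fusion in which an Lpp fragment and an OmpA fragment, followed by a tether, carry the human defensin HNP-1 at the C-terminal end. This Lpp-OmpA arrangement anchors the peptide in the outer membrane so that it is presented on the cell surface. The automated annotation labels the defensin segment by its similarity to a rhesus macaque defensin, whereas the catalogue identifies it as human HNP-1. LacI, expressed from the strengthened lacIq promoter on the same plasmid, represses the cassette until an inducer such as IPTG is added. The second module is a reporter in which the PvirK promoter drives mNeonGreen, insulated downstream by rrnB T1 and T7Te terminators. PvirK itself is not picked up in the feature table but is stated in the record. A short fragment resembling mKate is also annotated between the two modules, and the record does not explain its role.

According to the associated publication title, the design supports high-throughput discovery of peptide activators of a bacterial sensor kinase. A cell displaying a peptide reports activation of the pathway through green fluorescence from PvirK. The displayed HNP-1 presumably serves as a defined test peptide, although the record does not say so explicitly.
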