Features (pLannotate 1.2.2; 18 found; start..end, strand, type, name):
   1004..1081    -  promoter       lacIq promoter: lacI (mutant); In the lacIq allele, a single base change in the promoter boosts expression of the lacI gene about 10-fold.
   1103..1147    +  terminator     his operon terminator (fragment): This putative transcriptin terminator from the E. coli his operon has a 2-bp deletion introduced during synthesis. Its efficiency has not been determined.
   1450..2400    -  CDS            Rep101: RepA protein needed for replication with the pSC101 origin; rep101
   2448..2670    -  rep_origin     pSC101 ori: low-copy replication origin that requires the Rep101 protein
   3172..3206    -  terminator     lambda t0 terminator: minimal transcription terminator from phage lambda (Scholtissek and Grosse, 1987)
   3286..4146    -  CDS            AmpR: β-lactamase; bla; confers resistance to ampicillin, carbenicillin, and related antibiotics
   4147..4210    -  promoter       AmpR promoter: bla
   4550..5257    +  CDS            mNeonGreen: mNeonGreen is a basic (constitutively fluorescent) green/yellow fluorescent protein published in 2013, derived from Branchiostoma lanceolatum. It is reported to be a very rapidly-maturing monomer with moderate acid sensitivity.
   5269..5340    +  terminator     rrnB T1 terminator: transcription terminator T1 from the E. coli rrnB gene
   5356..5383    +  terminator     T7Te terminator: phage T7 early transcription terminator
   5477..5695    +  CDS            mKate M41G S158C (fragment): mKate M41G S158C is a basic (constitutively fluorescent) red fluorescent protein published in 2009, derived from Entacmaea quadricolor.
   5697..5786    -  CDS            DEF2_MACMU: Experimental evidence at protein level: Swiss-Prot protein existence level 1. Has bacteriostatic activity against L.monocytogenes, E.coli and S.aureus, microbicidial activity against L.monocytogenes and S.aureus and antifungal activity against C.neoformans. From Macaca mulatta (Rhesus macaque).
   5988..6392    -  CDS            ompA (fragment): OMPA_SHIFL - Experimental evidence at protein level: Swiss-Prot protein existence level 1. (Microbial infection) Serves as a secondary receptor during phage Sf6 infection; infection requires both lipopolysaccharide (LPS) and the OmpA beta-barrel. From Shigella flexneri.
   6396..6482    -  CDS            lpp (fragment): LPP_ECOLI - Also known as mlpA, mulI. Experimental evidence at protein level: Swiss-Prot protein existence level 1. An outer membrane lipoprotein that controls the distance between the inner and outer membranes; adding residues to Lpp increases the width of the periplasm (PubMed:29257832). The only protein known to be covalently linked to the peptidoglycan network (PGN) (PubMed:4261992, PubMed:3013869, PubMed:4245367). Also non-covalently binds the PGN (PubMed:3013869). The link between the cell outer membrane and PGN contributes to the maintenance of the structural and functional integrity of
   6577..6593    -  protein_bind   lac operator: The lac repressor binds to the lac operator to inhibit transcription in E. coli. This inhibition can be relieved by adding lactose or isopropyl-β-D-thiogalactopyranoside (IPTG). lac repressor encoded by lacI
   6601..6629    -  promoter       tac promoter: strong E. coli promoter; hybrid between the trp and lac UV5 promoters
   6802..6888    -  terminator     rrnB T1 terminator: Escherichia coli rrnB; transcription terminator T1 from the E. coli rrnB gene
   6894..1003    -  CDS            lacI (across the origin): lac repressor; lacI; The lac repressor binds to the lac operator to inhibit transcription in E. coli. This inhibition can be relieved by adding lactose or isopropyl-β-D-thiogalactopyranoside (IPTG).
>Addgene plasmid #170016 | pKB226 | addgene full sequence | sequence record 335960 | Addgene NGS Result
GCGTATTGGGCGCCAGGGTGGTTTTTCTTTTCACCAGTGAGACGGGCAACAGCTGATTGCCCTTCACCGC
CTGGCCCTGAGAGAGTTGCAGCAAGCGGTCCACGCTGGTTTGCCCCAGCAGGCGAAAATCCTGTTTGATG
GTGGTTAACGGCGGGATATAACATGAGCTGTCTTCGGTATCGTCGTATCCCACTACCGAGATATCCGCAC
CAACGCGCAGCCCTGACTCGGTAATGGCGCGCATTGCGCCCAGCGCCATCTGATCGTTGGCAACCAGCAT
CGCAGTGGGAACGATGCCCTCATTCAGCATTTGCATGGTTTGCTGAAAACCGGACATGGCACTCCAGTCG
CCTTCCCGTTCCGCTATCGGCTGAATTTGATTGCGAGTGAGATATTTATGCCAGCCAGCCAGACGCAGAC
GCGCCGAGACAGAACTTAATGGGCCCGCTAACAGCGCGATTTGCTGGTGACCCAATGCGACCAGATGCTC
CACGCCCAGTCGCGTACCGTCTTCATGGGAGAAAATAATACTGTTGATGGGTGTCTGGTCAGAGACATCA
AGAAATAACGCCGGAACATTAGTGCAGGCAGCTTCCACAGCAATGGCATCCTGGTCATCCAGCGGATAGT
TAATGATCAGCCCACTGACGCGTTGCGCGAGAAGATTGTGCACCGCCGCTTTACAGGCTTCGACGCCGCT
TCGTTCTACCATCGACACCACCACGCTGGCACCCAGTTGATCGGCGCGAGATTTAATCGCCGCGACAATT
TGCGACGGCGCGTGCAGGGCCAGACTGGAGGTGGCAACGCCAATCAGCAACGACTGTTTGCCCGCCAGTT
GTTGTGCCACGCGGTTGGGAATGTAATTCAGCTCCGCCATCGCCGCTTCCACTTTTTCCCGCGTTTTCGC
AGAAACGTGGCTGGCCTGGTTCACCACGCGGGAAACGGTCTGATAAGAGACACCGGCATACTCTGCGACA
TCGTATAACGTTACTGGTTTCACATTCACCACCCTGAATTGACTCTCTTCCGGGCGCTATCATGCCATAC
CGCGAAAGGTTTTGCACCATTCGATGGTGTCAACGTAAATGCATGCCGCTTCGGCAAGGTGTCACCACCC
TGCCCTTTTTCTTTAAAACCGAAAAGATTACTTCGCGTTATGCAGGCTTCCTCGCTCACTGACTCGCTGC
GCTCGGTCGTTCGGCTGCGGCGAGCGGTATCAGCTCACTCAAAGGCGGTAATCTCGAGGTTACATTGTCG
ATCTGTTCATGGTGAACAGCTTTGAATGCACCAAAAACTCGTAAAAGCTCTGATGTATCTATCTTTTTTA
CACCGTTTTCATCTGTGCATATGGACAGTTTTCCCTTTGATATGTAACGGTGAACAGTTGTTCTACTTTT
GTTTGTTAGTCTTGATGCTTCACTGATAGATACAAGAGCCATAAGAACCTCAGATCCTTCCGTATTTAGC
CAGTATGTTCTCTAGTGTGGTTCGTTGTTTTTGCGTGAGCCATGAGAACGAACCATTGAGATCATACTTA
CTTTGCATGTCACTCAAAAATTTTGCCTCAAAACTGGTGAGCTGAATTTTTGCAGTTAAAGCATCGTGTA
GTGTTTTTCTTAGTCCGTTATGTAGGTAGGAATCTGATGTAATGGTTGTTGGTATTTTGTCACCATTCAT
TTTTATCTGGTTGTTCTCAAGTTCGGTTACGAGATCCATTTGTCTATCTAGTTCAACTTGGAAAATCAAC
GTATCAGTCGGGCGGCCTCGCTTATCAACCACCAATTTCATATTGCTGTAAGTGTTTAAATCTTTACTTA
TTGGTTTCAAAACCCATTGGTTAAGCCTTTTAAACTCATGGTAGTTATTTTCAAGCATTAACATGAACTT
AAATTCATCAAGGCTAATCTCTATATTTGCCTTGTGAGTTTTCTTTTGTGTTAGTTCTTTTAATAACCAC
TCATAAATCCTCATAGAGTATTTGTTTTCAAAAGACTTAACATGTTCCAGATTATATTTTATGAATTTTT
TTAACTGGAAAAGATAAGGCAATATCTCTTCACTAAAAACTAATTCTAATTTTTCGCTTGAGAACTTGGC
ATAGTTTGTCCACTGGAAAATCTCAAAGCCTTTAACCAAAGGATTCATGATTTCCACAGTTCTCGTCATC
AGCTCTCTGGTTGCTTTAGCTAATACACCATAAGCATTTTCCCTACTGATGTTCATCATCTGAGCGTATT
GGTTATAAGTGAACGATACCGTCCGTTCTTTCCTTGTAGGGTTTTCAATAGTGGGGTTGAGTAGTGCCAC
ACAGCATAAAATTAGCTTGGTTTCATGCTCCGTTAAGTCATAGCGACTAATCGCTAGTTCATTTGCTTTG
AAAACAACTAATTCAGACATACATCTCAATTGGTCTAGGTGATTTTAATCACTATACCAATTGAGATGGG
CTAGTCAATGATAATTACATGTCCTTTTCCTTTGAGTTGTGGGTATCTGTAAATTCTGCTAGACCTTTGC
TGGAAAACTTGTAAATTCTGCTAGACCCTCTGTAAATTCCGCTAGACCTTTGTGTGTTTTTTTTGTTTAT
ATTCAAGTGGTTATAATTTATAGAATAAAGAAAGAATAAAAAAAGATAAAAAGAATAGATCCCAGCCCTG
TGTATAACTCACTACTTTAGTCAGTTCCGCAGTATTACAAAAGGATGTCACAAACGCTGTTTGCTCCTCT
ACAAAACAGACCTTAAAACCCTAAAGGCTTAAGTAGCACCCTCGCAAGCTCGTGCAAATCGCTTAATATT
CCTTTTGTCTCCGACCATCAGGCACCTGAGTCGCTGTCTTTTTCGTGACATTCAGTTCGCTGCGCTCACG
GCTCTGGCAGTGAATGTGGGTAAATGGCACTACAGGCGCCTTTTATGGATTCATGCAAGGAAACTACCCA
TAATACAAGAAAAGCCCGTCACGGGCTTCTCAGGGCGTTTTATGGCTGGTCTGCTATGTGGTGCTATCTG
ACTTTTTGCTGTTCAGCAGTTCCTGCCCTCTGATTTTCCAGTCTGACCACTTCGGATTATCCCGTGACAG
GTCATTCAGACTGGCTAATGCACCCAGTAAGGCAGCGGTATCATCAACAGGCTTACCCGTCTTACTGTCC
CTAGTGCTTGGATTCTCACCAATAAAAAACGCCCGGCGGCAACCGAGCGTTCTGAACAAATCCAGATGGA
GTTCTGATGTCATTACTGGATCTATCAACAGGAGTCCAAGCGAGCTCGTAAACTTGGTCTGACAGTTACC
AATGCTTAATCAGTGAGGCACCTATCTCAGCGATCTGTCTATTTCGTTCATCCATAGTTGCCTGACTCCC
CGTCGTGTAGATAACTACGATACGGGAGGGCTTACCATCTGGCCCCAGTGCTGCAATGATACCGCGTGAT
CCACGCTCACCGGCTCCAGATTTATCAGCAATAAACCAGCCAGCCGGAAGGGCCGAGCGCAGAAGTGGTC
CTGCAACTTTATCCGCCTCCATCCAGTCTATTAATTGTTGCCGGGAAGCTAGAGTAAGTAGTTCGCCAGT
TAATAGTTTGCGCAACGTTGTTGCCATTGCTACAGGCATCGTGGTGTCACGCTCGTCGTTTGGTATGGCT
TCATTCAGCTCCGGTTCCCAACGATCAAGGCGAGTTACATGATCCCCCATGTTGTGCAAAAAAGCGGTTA
GCTCCTTCGGTCCTCCGATCGTTGTCAGAAGTAAGTTGGCCGCAGTGTTATCACTCATGGTTATGGCAGC
ACTGCATAATTCTCTTACTGTCATGCCATCCGTAAGATGCTTTTCTGTTACTGGTGAGTACTCAACCAAG
TCATTCTGAGAATAGTGTATGCGGCGACCGAGTTGCTCTTGCCCGGCGTCAATACGGTATAATACCGCGC
CACATAGCAGAACTTTAAAAGTGCTCATCATTGGAAAACGTTCTTCGGGGCGAAAACTCTCAAGGATCTT
ACCGCTGTTGAGATCCAGTTCGATGTAACCCACTCGTGCACCCAACTGATCTTCAGCATCTTTTACTTTC
ACCAGCGTTTCTGGGTGAGCAAAAACAGGAAGGCAAAATGCCGCAAAAAAGTGAATAAGGGCGACACTGA
AATGTTGAATACTCATACTCTTCCTTTTTCAATATTATTGAAGCATTTATCAGGGTTATTGTCTCATGAG
CGGATACATATTTTAATGTATTTAGAAAAATAAACAAATAGGGGTTCCGCGCACATTTCCCATGGTGCCA
CCTGACGTCTAATAAACCATTATTATCATGACATTAACCTATAAAAATAGGCGTATCACGAGGCAGAATT
TTTATCGCTTCCGCGTTCCGTCTACTCCCTATTACGCTCCGGAATCTCCGACGCCTACGGCCGACGTCGG
ATACCGCCATTGATAAACTGTTTAACAACATCGTCTGTACAGACCTTCTTCGTTGCCTTTACGTTTAACT
CAATCAGGCTACCGTCTCGGTTATAAGTCTATCGAGTAGTAGAGCCGTAGTAAAGAGGAGAAATACTAGA
TGGTTTCGAAAGGTGAGGAGGATAACATGGCGTCGCTGCCTGCTACACATGAACTGCATATTTTCGGCAG
CATCAACGGAGTTGATTTCGACATGGTGGGCCAAGGCACCGGCAACCCGAACGACGGCTATGAAGAATTG
AATTTGAAATCTACCAAGGGCGACTTGCAATTTAGTCCGTGGATTCTGGTACCGCATATTGGTTATGGTT
TTCATCAGTATCTGCCCTACCCAGACGGAATGAGCCCATTTCAGGCGGCTATGGTGGATGGCAGTGGCTA
TCAGGTCCATCGCACCATGCAATTCGAGGATGGGGCGAGCCTGACCGTGAATTATCGGTACACTTACGAA
GGTTCACATATTAAAGGTGAAGCACAAGTTAAAGGCACCGGCTTCCCGGCGGATGGCCCAGTGATGACCA
ACAGCCTGACGGCGGCGGACTGGTGTCGTAGCAAAAAGACGTATCCCAATGATAAAACAATTATTTCTAC
CTTTAAATGGAGTTACACCACGGGTAACGGTAAACGCTACCGTAGCACGGCTCGCACCACATACACCTTT
GCGAAACCCATGGCCGCGAACTATCTGAAAAATCAGCCGATGTATGTGTTTCGCAAAACGGAACTGAAAC
ATTCGAAAACTGAACTCAATTTCAAAGAGTGGCAAAAAGCCTTCACCGACGTAATGGGCATGGATGAACT
GTACAAATGACCAGGCATCAAATAAAACGAAAGGCTCAGTCGAAAGACTGGGCCTTTCGTTTTATCTGTT
GTTTGTCGGTGAACGCTCTCTACTAGAGTCACACTGGCTCACCTTCGGGTGGGCCTTTCTGCGTTTATAG
TTTCACTTCTGAGTTCGGCATGGGGTCAGGTGGGACCACCGCGCTACTGCCGCCAGGCAGCTGTATCATC
TGCGTACTCCATTAGTGTGACGACCTATGAGGATGGCGGGGTATTAACTGTAACGCAAGATACTTCTCTG
CAAGATGGTTGTTTAATTTATAATGTGAAACTGCGCGGCGTTAATTTTCCCTCAAATGGTCCCGTAATGC
AAAAGAAGACCTTAGGGTGGGAAGCTTCTACGGAAACGTTGTATCCTGCAGATGGCGGTCTTGAGGGTCG
TTGTGATATGGCGTTGAAACTGGTTAGCAGCAGAACGCCCACAGACGGCCCTGGTAAATACACGTACCAT
AGCGACGTTCGCCCGCGATACAGGCCGGAATGCGGCAGTAGCAAGCGGTTCCTCCGATACCCGCAGCTGG
AGCCTCAGCGGCATCTGCAGGAGCGGCTTCCGCAGCCGGTGCTTCACTCGCTGGTGCCTCCGCTGCTGGT
GTAGCTTCCGCAGCTGGTGCAGCAGGTTCCTGACTGATGCCAGCGGCTGGGGCTTCGGCAGCATCCGCTG
GGGCAGCTTCTGCTGCAGGCGCTTCGCTAGCTGGAGCTTCAGCAGCAGGAGTCGCCTCTGCGGCGGGCGC
TGCAGGCTCTTGACTGGTACCAATACCGTTGTCCGGACGAGTGCCGATGGTGTGTGCGTCACCGATGTTG
TTGGTCCACTGGTATTCCAGACGGGTAGCGATTTCAGGAGTGATCGCGTACTCAACACCGCCAGCGAAGA
CCGGAGAAACGCCGGTGTCGTGGTTTTTACCATAAACGTTGGATTTAGTGTCTGCACGCCATACCATGCC
ACCCAGACGAGTGTAGATGTCCAGGTCGTCAGTGATTGGGTAACCCAGTTTAGCGGTCAGTTGAACGCCC
TGAGCTTTGTATGCACCGTTTTCAACGCTGCCTTTGTACGGCATACGACCTAACCAGTCGTAACCCATTT
CAAAGCCAACATACGGGTTAATTCCCTGATCGATTTTAGCGTTGCTGGAGCAACCTGCCAGCAGAGTAGA
ACCCAGGATTACCGCGCCCAGTACCAGTTTAGTAGCTTTCATCAGAAATACTCCATAGCATGATTAAGAT
GTTTCAGTACGAAAATTGCTTTCATTGTTGATCTCCTTTTTAAGTGAACTTGGGCCCTGTGTGAAATTGT
TATCCGCTCACAATTCCACACATTATACGAGCCGATGATTAATTGTCAACAGCTCATTTCAGAATATTAG
CCAGAACCGTTATGATGTCGGCGCAAAAAACATTATCCAGAACGGGAGTGCGCCTTGAGCGACACGAATT
ATGCAGTGATTTACGTATTACCGCCTTTGAGTGAGCTGATACCGCTCGCCGCAGCCGAACGCCCTAGGTC
TAGGGCGGCGGATTTGTCCTACTCAGGAGAGCGTTCACCGACAAACAACAGATAAAACGAAAGGCCCAGT
CTTTCGACTGAGCCTTTCGTTTTATTTGATGCCTCACTGCCCGCTTTCCAGTCGGGAAACCTGTCGTGCC
AGCTGCATTAATGAATCGGCCAACGCGCGGGGAGAGGCGGTTT
